>Addgene plasmid #39099 | ZFYVE16 | depositor partial sequence | sequence record 49157 | ZFYVE16 sequence 707 bps
ATGCACCATCATCATCATCATTCTTCTGGTGTGGATAACAAGTTCAACAAGGAGCGTCGAAGAGCTCGCC
GTGAAATTCGCCATCTGCCGAACCTGAACCGCGAACAGCGTCGCGCATTTATTCGCAGCCTGCGCGATGA
TCCGAGCCAGAGCGCGAACCTGCTGGCGGAAGCGAAGAAGCTGAACGATGCGCAGCCGAAGGGTACCGAG
AACCTGTACTTCCAATCCATGGAAGGCTTGGTTTTGGGCCAGAAACAGCCTACTTGGGTTCCTGATTCAG
AAGCTCCAAACTGTATGAACTGCCAAGTCAAATTTACTTTTACCAAACGGCGACACCATTGCCGAGCATG
TGGGAAAGTATTTTGTGGTGTCTGTTGTAATAGGAAGTGTAAACTGCAATATCTAGAAAAGGAAGCAAGA
GTATGTGTAGTCTGCTATGAAACTATTAGTAAAGCTCAGGCATTTGAAAGGATGATGAGTCCAACTGGTT
CTAATCTTAAGTCTAATCATTCTGATGAATGTACTACTGTCCAGCCTCCTCAGGAGAACCAAACATCCAG
TATACCTTCACCAGCAACTTTGCCAGTCTCAGCACTTAAACAACCAGGTGTTGAAGGACTATGACAGTAA
AGGTGGATACGGATCCGAATTCGAGCTCCGTCGACAAGCTTGCGGCCGCACTCGAGCACCACCACCACCA
CCACTGA
