>Addgene plasmid #39099 | ZFYVE16 | addgene partial sequence | sequence record 51871 | T7_term
GATCTCAGTGGTGGTGGTGGTGGTGCTCGAGTGCGGCCGCAAGCTTGTCGACGGAGCTCGAATTCGGATC
CGTATCCACCTTTACTGTCATAGTCCTTCAACACCTGGTTGTTTAAGTGCTGAGACTGGCAAAGTTGCTG
GTGAAGGTATACTGGATGTTTGGTTCTCCTGAGGAGGCTGGACAGTAGTACATTCATCAGAATGATTAGA
CTTAAGATTAGAACCAGTTGGACTCATCATCCTTTCAAATGCCTGAGCTTTACTAATAGTTTCATAGCAG
ACTACACATACTCTTGCTTCCTTTTCTAGATATTGCAGTTTACACTTCCTATTACAACAGACACCACAAA
ATACTTTCCCACATGCTCGGCAATGGTGTCGCCGTTTGGTAAAAGTAAATTTGACTTGGCAGTTCATACA
GTTTGGAGCTTCTGAATCAGGAACCCAAGTAGGCTGTTTCTGGCCCAAAACCAAGCCTTCCATGGATTGG
AAGTACAGGTTCTCGGTACCCTTCGGCTGCGCATCGTTCAGCTTCTTCGCTTCCGCCAGCAGGTTCGCGC
TCTGGCTCGGATCATCGCGCAGGCTGCGAATAAATGCGCGACGCTGTTCGCGGTTCAGGTTCGGCAGATG
GCGAATTTCACGGCGAGCTCTTCGACGCTCCTTGTTGAACTTGTTATCCACACCAGAAGAATGATGATGA
TGATGGTGCATATGTATATCTCCTTCT
