>Addgene plasmid #39099 | ZFYVE16 | addgene partial sequence | sequence record 51872 | T7 5'-TAATACGACTCACTATAGGG-3'
TTTTGTTTAACTTTAAGAAGGAGATATACATATGCACCATCATCATCATCATTCTTCTGGTGTGGATAAC
AAGTTCAACAAGGAGCGTCGAAGAGCTCGCCGTGAAATTCGCCATCTGCCGAACCTGAACCGCGAACAGC
GTCGCGCATTTATTCGCAGCCTGCGCGATGATCCGAGCCAGAGCGCGAACCTGCTGGCGGAAGCGAAGAA
GCTGAACGATGCGCAGCCGAAGGGTACCGAGAACCTGTACTTCCAATCCATGGAAGGCTTGGTTTTGGGC
CAGAAACAGCCTACTTGGGTTCCTGATTCAGAAGCTCCAAACTGTATGAACTGCCAAGTCAAATTTACTT
TTACCAAACGGCGACACCATTGCCGAGCATGTGGGAAAGTATTTTGTGGTGTCTGTTGTAATAGGAAGTG
TAAACTGCAATATCTAGAAAAGGAAGCAAGAGTATGTGTAGTCTGCTATGAAACTATTAGTAAAGCTCAG
GCATTTGAAAGGATGATGAGTCCAACTGGTTCTAATCTTAAGTCTAATCATTCTGATGAATGTACTACTG
TCCAGCCTCCTCAGGAGAACCAAACATCCAGTATACCTTCACCAGCAACTTTGCCAGTCTCAGCACTTAA
ACAACCAGGTGTTGAAGGACTATGACAGTAAAGGTGGATACGGATCCGAATTCGAGCTCCGTCGACAAGC
TTGCGGCCGCACTCGAGCACCACCACCACCACCACTGAGATCCGGCTGCTAACAAAGCCCGAAAGGAAGC
TGAGTTGGCTGCTGCCACCGCTGAGCAATAACTAGCATAACCCCTTGGGGCCTCTAAACGGGTCTTGAGG
GGTTTTTTGCTGAAAGGAGGAACTATATCCGGATTGGCGAA
