[The description below was written by a language model from this plasmid's Addgene catalogue record.]
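Description:
ZFYVE16 is a bacterial expression plasmid built on the pNIC-Zb backbone from the SGC, designed to produce a fragment of the human zinc finger FYVE domain-containing protein 16 (ZFYVE16, also known as PPP1R69) in E. coli for structural studies. The plasmid confers kanamycin resistance and is recorded as low copy. The record does not name the origin of replication, and no feature table is provided, so the detailed arrangement of backbone elements cannot be confirmed here.

The insert is about 707 bp of human ZFYVE16 coding sequence, introduced by ligation independent cloning. The record notes that it may not be the full open reading frame, which is typical of constructs trimmed to a crystallisable domain, and the entry is linked to a deposited PDB structure. The protein is expressed with an N-terminal His6-Zb-TEV fusion. The hexahistidine tag allows immobilised metal affinity purification, and the Zb module is a small fusion partner generally included to aid expression, solubility or purification. The TEV protease recognition site lets the whole tag be cleaved off to leave near-native protein. The promoter is not stated explicitly, but the listed T7 and T7-terminator sequencing primers suggest that the insert sits in a T7-type expression cassette, which would require a host supplying T7 RNA polymerase for expression. The construct is intended for recombinant production and purification of this ZFYVE16 fragment for structure determination and related biochemical or biophysical work.
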