Addgene plasmid #39099: ZFYVE16
Purpose: Bacterial expression for structure determination; may not be full ORF
Depositing lab: Nicola Burgess-Brown. Depositing organization: University of Oxford.
Backbone
  Vector backbone: pNIC-Zb
  Backbone manufacturer: SGC
  Vector type: Bacterial Expression
Growth in bacteria
  Bacterial resistance: Kanamycin, 50 μg/mL
  Growth temperature: 37°C
  Growth strain: Mach1
  Copy number: Low Copy
Gene/Insert
  Gene/Insert name: ZFYVE16 (alt names: zinc finger FYVE domain-containing protein 16; PDB:3T7L)
  Species: H. sapiens (human)
  Insert size (bp): 707
  GenBank ID: zinc finger FYVE domain-containing protein 16
  Entrez Gene: ZFYVE16 (a.k.a. PPP1R69)
  Tag / fusion protein: His6-Zb-TEV (N terminal on insert)
  Cloning method: Ligation Independent Cloning
  Sequencing primers: 5′ T7; 3′ T7-term
Terms and licenses: Academic/Nonprofit Terms; Industry Terms: Not Available to Industry
How to cite: ZFYVE16 was a gift from Nicola Burgess-Brown (Addgene plasmid # 39099 ; http://n2t.net/addgene:39099 ; RRID:Addgene_39099)
